Addgene plasmid #31589: pQTEV-MAPRE1
Depositing lab: Konrad Buessow. Depositing organization: Max Planck Institute for Molecular Genetics. Publication: Structural genomics of human proteins--target selection and generation of a public catalogue of expression clones. Bussow K, Scheich C, Sievert V, Harttig U, Schultz J, Simon B, Bork P, Lehrach H, Heinemann U. Microb Cell Fact. 2005 Jul 5;4:21. doi: 10.1186/1475-2859-4-21. PubMed 15998469.
Backbone
  Vector backbone: pQTEV
  Backbone size w/o insert (bp): 4700
  Vector type: Bacterial Expression
Growth in bacteria
  Bacterial resistance: Ampicillin, 100 μg/mL
  Growth temperature: 37°C
  Growth strain: Rosetta
  Copy number: Unknown
Gene/Insert
  Gene/Insert name: microtubule-associated protein, RP/EB family, member 1 (alt name: PSFEp250C112)
  Species: H. sapiens (human)
  Insert size (bp): 879
  GenBank ID: DQ000557
  Entrez Gene: MAPRE1 (a.k.a. EB1)
  Tag / fusion protein: His (N terminal on backbone); TEV (N terminal on backbone)
  Cloning method: Restriction Enzyme; 5′ cloning site BamHI (not destroyed); 3′ cloning site NotI (not destroyed)
  Sequencing primers: 5′ TGAGCGGATAACAATTTCACACAG; 3′ GGCAACCGAGCGTTCTGAAC
Terms and licenses: Academic/Nonprofit Terms; Industry Terms: Not Available to Industry
Depositor comments: The vector pQTEV is derived from Qiagen pQE-2 and contains an inactive chloramphenicol resistance gene sequence. The Rosetta bacterial strain contains an additional plasmid. The second plasmid, pRARE, provides rare tRNAs for overexpression of recombinant proteins. It has 4694 bp and is chloramphenicol resistence.
How to cite: pQTEV-MAPRE1 was a gift from Konrad Buessow (Addgene plasmid # 31589 ; http://n2t.net/addgene:31589 ; RRID:Addgene_31589)
