[The description below was written by a language model from this plasmid's Addgene catalogue record and pLannotate feature annotations shown in this document.]
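Description:
pQTEV-MAPRE1 is a bacterial expression plasmid for producing human MAPRE1 (EB1, microtubule-associated protein RP/EB family member 1) as a tagged recombinant protein in E. coli. It is built on pQTEV, a roughly 4.7 kb derivative of the Qiagen pQE-2 vector, and the full construct is 5,579 bp. It replicates from a ColE1/pMB1-type origin, with a pBR322 bom region and only a fragment of rop annotated. Selection is by ampicillin through the β-lactamase gene. The feature table also annotates a cat coding sequence with a partial cat promoter, but the depositor states that this chloramphenicol resistance sequence is inactive, so it should not be treated as a usable marker.

The 879 bp insert was cloned between BamHI and NotI sites, both retained, and the annotated MAPRE1 coding region lies downstream of a phage T5 promoter that carries lac operator sequences. A plasmid-borne lacI gene under the lacIq promoter supplies repressor, so expression is held off until it is induced with IPTG. The backbone contributes an N-terminal histidine tag (annotated as 7xHis) followed by a TEV protease recognition site. This allows metal-affinity purification and then removal of the tag. Lambda t0 and rrnB T1 terminators follow the expression region.

MAPRE1 is a plus-end tracking protein that regulates microtubule dynamics. The clone belongs to a public catalogue of human protein expression constructs generated for structural genomics. It is supplied in the Rosetta strain, which also carries a separate chloramphenicol-resistant plasmid, pRARE, that provides rare tRNAs to support overexpression.
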