Features (pLannotate 1.2.2; 18 found; start..end, strand, type, name):
     10..54      +  promoter       T5 promoter: bacteriophage T5 promoter for E. coli RNA polymerase, with embedded lac operator
     62..78      +  protein_bind   lac operator: The lac repressor binds to the lac operator to inhibit transcription in E. coli. This inhibition can be relieved by adding lactose or isopropyl-β-D-thiogalactopyranoside (IPTG). lac repressor encoded by lacI
    121..141     +  CDS            7xHis: 6xHis affinity tag
    165..185     +  CDS            capTEV™ (fragment): composite tag for in vivo biotinylation, TEV protease cleavage, and 6xHis tagging
    190..990     +  CDS            MAPRE1 (sequence partly withheld): MARE1_HUMAN - Experimental evidence at protein level: Swiss-Prot protein existence level 1. Plus-end tracking protein (+TIP) that binds to the plus-end of microtubules and regulates the dynamics of the microtubule cytoskeleton (PubMed:12388762, PubMed:16109370, PubMed:19632184, PubMed:21646404, PubMed:28726242, PubMed:28814570). Promotes cytoplasmic microtubule nucleation and elongation (PubMed:12388762, PubMed:16109370, PubMed:19632184, PubMed:21646404, PubMed:28726242, PubMed:28814570). May be involved in spindle function by stabilizing microtubules and anchoring them at centrosomes (PubMed:
   1036..1130    +  terminator     lambda t0 terminator: transcription terminator from phage lambda
   1145..1173    +  promoter       cat promoter (fragment): promoter of the E. coli cat gene encoding chloramphenicol acetyltransferase
   1174..1830    +  CDS            cat: CAT_ECOLX - Experimental evidence at protein level: Swiss-Prot protein existence level 1. This enzyme is an effector of chloramphenicol resistance in bacteria. From Escherichia coli. This protein is used as a marker in many commonly used cloning vectors, such as pACYC184.
   1898..1984    +  terminator     rrnB T1 terminator: Escherichia coli rrnB; transcription terminator T1 from the E. coli rrnB gene
   2007..2024    -  promoter       tet promoter (fragment): E. coli promoter for tetracycline efflux protein gene
   2043..2064    -  protein_bind   CAP binding site: CAP binding activates transcription in the presence of cAMP. E. coli catabolite activator protein
   2077..3159    -  CDS            lacI: lac repressor; lacI; The lac repressor binds to the lac operator to inhibit transcription in E. coli. This inhibition can be relieved by adding lactose or isopropyl-β-D-thiogalactopyranoside (IPTG).
   3160..3237    -  promoter       lacIq promoter: lacI (mutant); In the lacIq allele, a single base change in the promoter boosts expression of the lacI gene about 10-fold.
   3286..3327    +  CDS            rop (fragment): Rop protein, which maintains plasmids at low copy number; rop
   3429..3569    +  misc_feature   bom: basis of mobility region from pBR322
   3755..4343    -  rep_origin     ori: high-copy-number ColE1/pMB1/pBR322/pUC origin of replication
   4514..5374    -  CDS            AmpR: β-lactamase; bla; confers resistance to ampicillin, carbenicillin, and related antibiotics
   5375..5479    -  promoter       AmpR promoter: bla
>Addgene plasmid #31589 | pQTEV-MAPRE1 | depositor full sequence | sequence record 14485 | Author sequence
CTCGAGAAATCATAAAAAATTTATTTGCTTTGTGAGCGGATAACAATTATAATAGATTCAATTGTGAGCG
GATAACAATTTCACACAGAATTCATTAAAGAGGAGAAATTAACTATGAAACATCACCATCACCATCACCA
TAGCGATTACGACATCCCCACTACTGAGAATCTTTATTTTCAGGGATCC
[387 nt withheld, positions 190-576]
CAAGGTCAAGAAACTGCAGTGGCTCCTTCCCTTGTTGCTCCAGCTCTGAATAAACCGAAGAAACCTCTCA
CTTCTAGCAGTGCAGCTCCCCAGAGGCCCATCTCAACACAGAGAACCGCTGCGGCTCCTAAGGCTGGCCC
TGGTGTGGTGCGAAAGAACCCTGGTGTGGGCAACGGAGACGACGAGGCAGCTGAGTTGATGCAGCAGGTC
AACGTATTGAAACTTACTGTTGAAGACTTGGAGAAAGAGAGGGATTTCTACTTCGGAAAGCTACGGAACA
TTGAATTGATTTGCCAGGAGAACGAGGGGGAAAACGACCCTGTATTGCAGAGGATTGTAGACATTCTGTA
TGCCACAGATGAAGGCTTTGTGATACCTGATGAAGGGGGCCCACAGGAGGAGCAAGAAGAGTATTAAGCG
GCCGCTCGACCTGCAGCCAAGCTTAATTAGCTGAGCTTGGACTCCTGTTGATAGATCCAGTAATGACCTC
AGAACTCCATCTGGATTTGTTCAGAACGCTCGGTTGCCGCCGGGCGTTTTTTATTGGTGAGAATCCAAGC
TAGCTTGGCGAGATTTTCAGGAGCTAAGGAAGCTAAAATGGAGAAAAAAATCACTGGATATACCACCGTT
GATATATCCCAATGGCATCGTAAAGAACATTTTGAGGCATTTCAGTCAGTTGCTCAATGTACCTATAACC
AGACCGTTCAGCTGGATATTACGGCCTTTTTAAAGACCGTAAAGAAAAATAAGCACAAGTTTTATCCGGC
CTTTATTCACATTCTTGCCCGCCTGATGAATGCTCATCCGGAATTTCGTATGGCAATGAAAGACGGTGAG
CTGGTGATATGGGATAGTGTTCACCCTTGTTACACCGTTTTCCATGAGCAAACTGAAACGTTTTCATCGC
TCTGGAGTGAATACCACGACGATTTCCGGCAGTTTCTACACATATATTCGCAAGATGTGGCGTGTTACGG
TGAAAACCTGGCCTATTTCCCTAAAGGGTTTATTGAGAATATGTTTTTCGTCTCAGCCAATCCCTGGGTG
AGTTTCACCAGTTTTGATTTAAACGTGGCCAATATGGACAACTTCTTCGCCCCCGTTTTCACCATGGGCA
AATATTATACGCAAGGCGACAAGGTGCTGATGCCGCTGGCGATTCAGGTTCATCATGCCGTTTGTGATGG
CTTCCATGTCGGCAGAATGCTTAATGAATTACAACAGTACTGCGATGAGTGGCAGGGCGGGGCGTAATTT
TTTTAAGGCAGTTATTGGTGCCCTTAAACGCCTGGGGTAATGACTCTCTAGCTTGAGGCATCAAATAAAA
CGAAAGGCTCAGTCGAAAGACTGGGCCTTTCGTTTTATCTGTTGTTTGTCGGTGAACGCTCTCCTGAGTA
GGACAAATCCGCCCTCTAGATTACGTGCAGTCGATGATAAGCTGTCAAACATGAGAATTGTGCCTAATGA
GTGAGCTAACTTACATTAATTGCGTTGCGCTCACTGCCCGCTTTCCAGTCGGGAAACCTGTCGTGCCAGC
TGCATTAATGAATCGGCCAACGCGCGGGGAGAGGCGGTTTGCGTATTGGGCGCCAGGGTGGTTTTTCTTT
TCACCAGTGAGACGGGCAACAGCTGATTGCCCTTCACCGCCTGGCCCTGAGAGAGTTGCAGCAAGCGGTC
CACGCTGGTTTGCCCCAGCAGGCGAAAATCCTGTTTGATGGTGGTTAACGGCGGGATATAACATGAGCTG
TCTTCGGTATCGTCGTATCCCACTACCGAGATATCCGCACCAACGCGCAGCCCGGACTCGGTAATGGCGC
GCATTGCGCCCAGCGCCATCTGATCGTTGGCAACCAGCATCGCAGTGGGAACGATGCCCTCATTCAGCAT
TTGCATGGTTTGTTGAAAACCGGACATGGCACTCCAGTCGCCTTCCCGTTCCGCTATCGGCTGAATTTGA
TTGCGAGTGAGATATTTATGCCAGCCAGCCAGACGCAGACGCGCCGAGACAGAACTTAATGGGCCCGCTA
ACAGCGCGATTTGCTGGTGACCCAATGCGACCAGATGCTCCACGCCCAGTCGCGTACCGTCTTCATGGGA
GAAAATAATACTGTTGATGGGTGTCTGGTCAGAGACATCAAGAAATAACGCCGGAACATTAGTGCAGGCA
GCTTCCACAGCAATGGCATCCTGGTCATCCAGCGGATAGTTAATGATCAGCCCACTGACGCGTTGCGCGA
GAAGATTGTGCACCGCCGCTTTACAGGCTTCGACGCCGCTTCGTTCTACCATCGACACCACCACGCTGGC
ACCCAGTTGATCGGCGCGAGATTTAATCGCCGCGACAATTTGCGACGGCGCGTGCAGGGCCAGACTGGAG
GTGGCAACGCCAATCAGCAACGACTGTTTGCCCGCCAGTTGTTGTGCCACGCGGTTGGGAATGTAATTCA
GCTCCGCCATCGCCGCTTCCACTTTTTCCCGCGTTTTCGCAGAAACGTGGCTGGCCTGGTTCACCACGCG
GGAAACGGTCTGATAAGAGACACCGGCATACTCTGCGACATCGTATAACGTTACTGGTTTCACATTCACC
ACCCTGAATTGACTCTCTTCCGGGCGCTATCATGCCATACCGCGAAAGGTTTTGCACCATTCGATGGTGT
CGGAATTTCGGGCAGCGTTGGGTCCTGGCCACGGGTGCGCATGATCTAGAGCTGCCTCGCGCGTTTCGGT
GATGACGGTGAAAACCTCTGACACATGCAGCTCCCGGAGACGGTCACAGCTTGTCTGTAAGCGGATGCCG
GGAGCAGACAAGCCCGTCAGGGCGCGTCAGCGGGTGTTGGCGGGTGTCGGGGCGCAGCCATGACCCAGTC
ACGTAGCGATAGCGGAGTGTATACTGGCTTAACTATGCGGCATCAGAGCAGATTGTACTGAGAGTGCACC
ACATGCGGTGTGAAATACCGCACAGATGCGTAAGGAGAAAATACCGCATCAGGCGCTCTTCCGCTTCCTC
GCTCACTGACTCGCTGCGCTCGGTCGTTCGGCTGCGGCGAGCGGTATCAGCTCACTCAAAGGCGGTAATA
CGGTTATCCACAGAATCAGGGGATAACGCAGGAAAGAACATGTGAGCAAAAGGCCAGCAAAAGGCCAGGA
ACCGTAAAAAGGCCGCGTTGCTGGCGTTTTTCCATAGGCTCCGCCCCCCTGACGAGCATCACAAAAATCG
ACGCTCAAGTCAGAGGTGGCGAAACCCGACAGGACTATAAAGATACCAGGCGTTTCCCCCTGGAAGCTCC
CTCGTGCGCTCTCCTGTTCCGACCCTGCCGCTTACCGGATACCTGTCCGCCTTTCTCCCTTCGGGAAGCG
TGGCGCTTTCTCATAGCTCACGCTGTAGGTATCTCAGTTCGGTGTAGGTCGTTCGCTCCAAGCTGGGCTG
TGTGCACGAACCCCCCGTTCAGCCCGACCGCTGCGCCTTATCCGGTAACTATCGTCTTGAGTCCAACCCG
GTAAGACACGACTTATCGCCACTGGCAGCAGCCACTGGTAACAGGATTAGCAGAGCGAGGTATGTAGGCG
GTGCTACAGAGTTCTTGAAGTGGTGGCCTAACTACGGCTACACTAGAAGGACAGTATTTGGTATCTGCGC
TCTGCTGAAGCCAGTTACCTTCGGAAAAAGAGTTGGTAGCTCTTGATCCGGCAAACAAACCACCGCTGGT
AGCGGTGGTTTTTTTGTTTGCAAGCAGCAGATTACGCGCAGAAAAAAAGGATCTCAAGAAGATCCTTTGA
TCTTTTCTACGGGGTCTGACGCTCAGTGGAACGAAAACTCACGTTAAGGGATTTTGGTCATGAGATTATC
AAAAAGGATCTTCACCTAGATCCTTTTAAATTAAAAATGAAGTTTTAAATCAATCTAAAGTATATATGAG
TAAACTTGGTCTGACAGTTACCAATGCTTAATCAGTGAGGCACCTATCTCAGCGATCTGTCTATTTCGTT
CATCCATAGTTGCCTGACTCCCCGTCGTGTAGATAACTACGATACGGGAGGGCTTACCATCTGGCCCCAG
TGCTGCAATGATACCGCGAGACCCACGCTCACCGGCTCCAGATTTATCAGCAATAAACCAGCCAGCCGGA
AGGGCCGAGCGCAGAAGTGGTCCTGCAACTTTATCCGCCTCCATCCAGTCTATTAATTGTTGCCGGGAAG
CTAGAGTAAGTAGTTCGCCAGTTAATAGTTTGCGCAACGTTGTTGCCATTGCTACAGGCATCGTGGTGTC
ACGCTCGTCGTTTGGTATGGCTTCATTCAGCTCCGGTTCCCAACGATCAAGGCGAGTTACATGATCCCCC
ATGTTGTGCAAAAAAGCGGTTAGCTCCTTCGGTCCTCCGATCGTTGTCAGAAGTAAGTTGGCCGCAGTGT
TATCACTCATGGTTATGGCAGCACTGCATAATTCTCTTACTGTCATGCCATCCGTAAGATGCTTTTCTGT
GACTGGTGAGTACTCAACCAAGTCATTCTGAGAATAGTGTATGCGGCGACCGAGTTGCTCTTGCCCGGCG
TCAATACGGGATAATACCGCGCCACATAGCAGAACTTTAAAAGTGCTCATCATTGGAAAACGTTCTTCGG
GGCGAAAACTCTCAAGGATCTTACCGCTGTTGAGATCCAGTTCGATGTAACCCACTCGTGCACCCAACTG
ATCTTCAGCATCTTTTACTTTCACCAGCGTTTCTGGGTGAGCAAAAACAGGAAGGCAAAATGCCGCAAAA
AAGGGAATAAGGGCGACACGGAAATGTTGAATACTCATACTCTTCCTTTTTCAATATTATTGAAGCATTT
ATCAGGGTTATTGTCTCATGAGCGGATACATATTTGAATGTATTTAGAAAAATAAACAAATAGGGGTTCC
GCGCACATTTCCCCGAAAAGTGCCACCTGACGTCTAAGAAACCATTATTATCATGACATTAACCTATAAA
AATAGGCGTATCACGAGGCCCTTTCGTCTTCAC
