>Addgene plasmid #31589 | pQTEV-MAPRE1 | addgene partial sequence | sequence record 61081 | pQE-Fwd 5'-CCCGAAAAGTGCCACCTG-3'
AAAATAGGCGTATCACGAGGCCCTTTCGTCTTCACCTCGAGAAATCATAAAAAATTTATTTGCTTTGTGA
GCGGATAACAATTATAATAGATTCAATTGTGAGCGGATAACAATTTCACACAGAATTCATTAAAGAGGAG
AAATTAACTATGAAACATCACCATCACCATCACCATAGCGATTACGACATCCCCACTACTGAGAATCTTT
ATTTTCAGGGATCC
[387 nt withheld, positions 225-611]
CAAGGTCAAGAAACTGCAGTGGCTCCTTCCCTTGTTGCTCCAGCTCTGAATAAACCGAAGAAACCTCTCA
CTTCTAGCAGTGCAGCTCCCCAGAGGCCCATCTCAACACAGAGAACCGCTGCGGCTCCTAAGGCTGGCCC
TGGTGTGGTGCGAAAGAACCCTGGTGTGGGCAACGGAGACGACGAGGCAGCTGAGTTGATGCAGCAGGTC
AACGTATTGAAACTTACTGTTGAAGACTTGGAG
